>Addgene plasmid #127647 | pLKO.1-puro-STING-sh5 | addgene full sequence | sequence record 248951 | Addgene NGS Result
TTGGGGTTGCGCCTTTTCCAAGGCAGCCCTGGGTTTGCGCAGGGACGCGGCTGCTCTGGGCGTGGTTCCG
GGAAACGCAGCGGCGCCGACCCTGGGTCTCGCACATTCTTCACGTCCGTTCGCAGCGTCACCCGGATCTT
CGCCGCTACCCTTGTGGGCCCCCCGGCGACGCTTCCTGCTCCGCCCCTAAGTCGGGAAGGTTCCTTGCGG
TTCGCGGCGTGCCGGACGTGACAAACGGAAGCCGCACGTCTCACTAGTACCCTCGCAGACGGACAGCGCC
AGGGAGCAATGGCAGCGCGCCGACCGCGATGGGCTGTGGCCAATAGCGGCTGCTCAGCAGGGCGCGCCGA
GAGCAGCGGCCGGGAAGGGGCGGTGCGGGAGGCGGGGTGTGGGGCGGTAGTGTGGGCCCTGTTCCTGCCC
GCGCGGTGTTCCGCATTCTGCAAGCCTCCGGAGCGCACGTCGGCAGTCGGCTCCCTCGTTGACCGAATCA
CCGACCTCTCTCCCCAGGGGGATCCACCGGAGCTTACCATGACCGAGTACAAGCCCACGGTGCGCCTCGC
CACCCGCGACGACGTCCCCAGGGCCGTACGCACCCTCGCCGCCGCGTTCGCCGACTACCCCGCCACGCGC
CACACCGTCGATCCGGACCGCCACATCGAGCGGGTCACCGAGCTGCAAGAACTCTTCCTCACGCGCGTCG
GGCTCGACATCGGCAAGGTGTGGGTCGCGGACGACGGCGCCGCGGTGGCGGTCTGGACCACGCCGGAGAG
CGTCGAAGCGGGGGCGGTGTTCGCCGAGATCGGCCCGCGCATGGCCGAGTTGAGCGGTTCCCGGCTGGCC
GCGCAGCAACAGATGGAAGGCCTCCTGGCGCCGCACCGGCCCAAGGAGCCCGCGTGGTTCCTGGCCACCG
TCGGCGTCTCGCCCGACCACCAGGGCAAGGGTCTGGGCAGCGCCGTCGTGCTCCCCGGAGTGGAGGCGGC
CGAGCGCGCCGGGGTGCCCGCCTTCCTGGAGACCTCCGCGCCCCGCAACCTCCCCTTCTACGAGCGGCTC
GGCTTCACCGTCACCGCCGACGTCGAGGTGCCCGAAGGACCGCGCACCTGGTGCATGACCCGCAAGCCCG
GTGCCTGACGCCCGCCCCACGACCCGCAGCGCCCGACCGAAAGGAGCGCACGACCCCATGCATCGGTACC
TTTAAGACCAATGACTTACAAGGCAGCTGTAGATCTTAGCCACTTTTTAAAAGAAAAGGGGGGACTGGAA
GGGCTAATTCACTCCCAACGAAGACAAGATCTGCTTTTTGCTTGTACTGGGTCTCTCTGGTTAGACCAGA
TCTGAGCCTGGGAGCTCTCTGGCTAACTAGGGAACCCACTGCTTAAGCCTCAATAAAGCTTGCCTTGAGT
GCTTCAAGTAGTGTGTGCCCGTCTGTTGTGTGACTCTGGTAACTAGAGATCCCTCAGACCCTTTTAGTCA
GTGTGGAAAATCTCTAGCAGTAGTAGTTCATGTCATCTTATTATTCAGTATTTATAACTTGCAAAGAAAT
GAATATCAGAGAGTGAGAGGAACTTGTTTATTGCAGCTTATAATGGTTACAAATAAAGCAATAGCATCAC
AAATTTCACAAATAAAGCATTTTTTTCACTGCATTCTAGTTGTGGTTTGTCCAAACTCATCAATGTATCT
TATCATGTCTGGCTCTAGCTATCCCGCCCCTAACTCCGCCCATCCCGCCCCTAACTCCGCCCAGTTCCGC
CCATTCTCCGCCCCATGGCTGACTAATTTTTTTTATTTATGCAGAGGCCGAGGCCGCCTCGGCCTCTGAG
CTATTCCAGAAGTAGTGAGGAGGCTTTTTTGGAGGCCTAGGGACGTACCCAATTCGCCCTATAGTGAGTC
GTATTACGCGCGCTCACTGGCCGTCGTTTTACAACGTCGTGACTGGGAAAACCCTGGCGTTACCCAACTT
AATCGCCTTGCAGCACATCCCCCTTTCGCCAGCTGGCGTAATAGCGAAGAGGCCCGCACCGATCGCCCTT
CCCAACAGTTGCGCAGCCTGAATGGCGAATGGG
[124 nt withheld, positions 2064-2187]
C
[91 nt withheld, positions 2189-2279]
A
[49 nt withheld, positions 2281-2329]
CCTTTGACGTTGGAGTCCACGTTCTTT
[37 nt withheld, positions 2357-2393]
ACCCTATCTCGGTCTATTCTTTTGATTTATAAGGGATTTTGCCGATTTCGGCCTATTGGTTAAAAAATGA
GCTGATTTAACAAAAATTTAACGCGAATTTTAACAAAATATTAACGCTTACAATTTAGGTGGCACTTTTC
GGGGAAATGTGCGCGGAACCCCTATTTGTTTATTTTTCTAAATACATTCAAATATGTATCCGCTCATGAG
ACAATAACCCTGATAAATGCTTCAATAATATTGAAAAAGGAAGAGTATGAGTATTCAACATTTCCGTGTC
GCCCTTATTCCCTTTTTTGCGGCATTTTGCCTTCCTGTTTTTGCTCACCCAGAAACGCTGGTGAAAGTAA
AAGATGCTGAAGATCAGTTGGGTGCACGAGTGGGTTACATCGAACTGGATCTCAACAGCGGTAAGATCCT
TGAGAGTTTTCGCCCCGAAGAACGTTTTCCAATGATGAGCACTTTTAAAGTTCTGCTATGTGGCGCGGTA
TTATCCCGTATTGACGCCGGGCAAGAGCAACTCGGTCGCCGCATACACTATTCTCAGAATGACTTGGTTG
AGTACTCACCAGTCACAGAAAAGCATCTTACGGATGGCATGACAGTAAGAGAATTATGCAGTGCTGCCAT
AACCATGAGTGATAACACTGCGGCCAACTTACTTCTGACAACGATCGGAGGACCGAAGGAGCTAACCGCT
TTTTTGCACAACATGGGGGATCATGTAACTCGCCTTGATCGTTGGGAACCGGAGCTGAATGAAGCCATAC
CAAACGACGAGCGTGACACCACGATGCCTGTAGCAATGGCAACAACGTTGCGCAAACTATTAACTGGCGA
ACTACTTACTCTAGCTTCCCGGCAACAATTAATAGACTGGATGGAGGCGGATAAAGTTGCAGGACCACTT
CTGCGCTCGGCCCTTCCGGCTGGCTGGTTTATTGCTGATAAATCTGGAGCCGGTGAGCGTGGGTCTCGCG
GTATCATTGCAGCACTGGGGCCAGATGGTAAGCCCTCCCGTATCGTAGTTATCTACACGACGGGGAGTCA
GGCAACTATGGATGAACGAAATAGACAGATCGCTGAGATAGGTGCCTCACTGATTAAGCATTGGTAACTG
TCAGACCAAGTTTACTCATATATACTTTAGATTGATTTAAAACTTCATTTTTAATTTAAAAGGATCTAGG
TGAAGATCCTTTTTGATAATCTCATGACCAAAATCCCTTAACGTGAGTTTTCGTTCCACTGAGCGTCAGA
CCCCGTAGAAAAGATCAAAGGATCTTCTTGAGATCCTTTTTTTCTGCGCGTAATCTGCTGCTTGCAAACA
AAAAAACCACCGCTACCAGCGGTGGTTTGTTTGCCGGATCAAGAGCTACCAACTCTTTTTCCGAAGGTAA
CTGGCTTCAGCAGAGCGCAGATACCAAATACTGTTCTTCTAGTGTAGCCGTAGTTAGGCCACCACTTCAA
GAACTCTGTAGCACCGCCTACATACCTCGCTCTGCTAATCCTGTTACCAGTGGCTGCTGCCAGTGGCGAT
AAGTCGTGTCTTACCGGGTTGGACTCAAGACGATAGTTACCGGATAAGGCGCAGCGGTCGGGCTGAACGG
GGGGTTCGTGCACACAGCCCAGCTTGGAGCGAACGACCTACACCGAACTGAGATACCTACAGCGTGAGCT
ATGAGAAAGCGCCACGCTTCCCGAAGGGAGAAAGGCGGACAGGTATCCGGTAAGCGGCAGGGTCGGAACA
GGAGAGCGCACGAGGGAGCTTCCAGGGGGAAACGCCTGGTATCTTTATAGTCCTGTCGGGTTTCGCCACC
TCTGACTTGAGCGTCGATTTTTGTGATGCTCGTCAGGGGGGCGGAGCCTATGGAAAAACGCCAGCAACGC
GGCCTTTTTACGGTTCCTGGCCTTTTGCTGGCCTTTTGCTCACATGTTCTTTCCTGCGTTATCCCCTGAT
TCTGTGGATAACCGTATTACCGCCTTTGAGTGAGCTGATACCGCTCGCCGCAGCCGAACGACCGAGCGCA
GCGAGTCAGTGAGCGAGGAAGCGGAAGAGCGCCCAATACGCAAACCGCCTCTCCCCGCGCGTTGGCCGAT
TCATTAATGCAGCTGGCACGACAGGTTTCCCGACTGGAAAGCGGGCAGTGAGCGCAACGCAATTAATGTG
AGTTAGCTCACTCATTAGGCACCCCAGGCTTTACACTTTATGCTTCCGGCTCGTATGTTGTGTGGAATTG
TGAGCGGATAACAATTTCACACAGGAAACAGCTATGACCATGATTACGCCAAGCGCGCAATTAACCCTCA
CTAAAGGGAACAAAAGCTGGAGCTGCAAGCTTAATGTAGTCTTATGCAATACTCTTGTAGTCTTGCAACA
TGGTAACGATGAGTTAGCAACATGCCTTACAAGGAGAGAAAAAGCACCGTGCATGCCGATTGGTGGAAGT
AAGGTGGTACGATCGTGCCTTATTAGGAAGGCAACAGACGGGTCTGACATGGATTGGACGAACCACTGAA
TTGCCGCATTGCAGAGATATTGTATTTAAGTGCCTAGCTCGATACATAAACGGGTCTCTCTGGTTAGACC
AGATCTGAGCCTGGGAGCTCTCTGGCTAACTAGGGAACCCACTGCTTAAGCCTCAATAAAGCTTGCCTTG
AGTGCTTCAAGTAGTGTGTGCCCGTCTGTTGTGTGACTCTGGTAACTAGAGATCCCTCAGACCCTTTTAG
TCAGTGTGGAAAATCTCTAGCAGTGGCGCCCGAACAGGGACTTGAAAGCGAAAGGGAAACCAGAGGAGCT
CTCTCGACGCAGGACTCGGCTTGCTGAAGCGCGCACGGCAAGAGGCGAGGGGCGGCGACTGGTGAGTACG
CCAAAAATTTTGACTAGCGGAGGCTAGAAGGAGAGAGATGGGTGCGAGAGCGTCAGTATTAAGCGGGGGA
GAATTAGATCGCGATGGGAAAAAATTCGGTTAAGGCCAGGGGGAAAGAAAAAATATAAATTAAAACATAT
AGTATGGGCAAGCAGGGAGCTAGAACGATTCGCAGTTAATCCTGGCCTGTTAGAAACATCAGAAGGCTGT
AGACAAATACTGGGACAGCTACAACCATCCCTTCAGACAGGATCAGAAGAACTTAGATCATTATATAATA
CAGTAGCAACCCTCTATTGTGTGCATCAAAGGATAGAGATAAAAGACACCAAGGAAGCTTTAGACAAGAT
AGAGGAAGAGCAAAACAAAAGTAAGACCACCGCACAGCAAGCGGCCGCTGATCTTCAGACCTGGAGGAGG
AGATATGAGGGACAATTGGAGAAGTGAATTATATAAATATAAAGTAGTAAAAATTGAACCATTAGGAGTA
GCACCCACCAAGGCAAAGAGAAGAGTGGTGCAGAGAGAAAAAAGAGCAGTGGGAATAGGAGCTTTGTTCC
TTGGGTTCTTGGGAGCAGCAGGAAGCACTATGGGCGCAGCGTCAATGACGCTGACGGTACAGGCCAGACA
ATTATTGTCTGGTATAGTGCAGCAGCAGAACAATTTGCTGAGGGCTATTGAGGCGCAACAGCATCTGTTG
CAACTCACAGTCTGGGGCATCAAGCAGCTCCAGGCAAGAATCCTGGCTGTGGAAAGATACCTAAAGGATC
AACAGCTCCTGGGGATTTGGGGTTGCTCTGGAAAACTCATTTGCACCACTGCTGTGCCTTGGAATGCTAG
TTGGAGTAATAAATCTCTGGAACAGATTTGGAATCACACGACCTGGATGGAGTGGGACAGAGAAATTAAC
AATTACACAAGCTTAATACACTCCTTAATTGAAGAATCGCAAAACCAGCAAGAAAAGAATGAACAAGAAT
TATTGGAATTAGATAAATGGGCAAGTTTGTGGAATTGGTTTAACATAACAAATTGGCTGTGGTATATAAA
ATTATTCATAATGATAGTAGGAGGCTTGGTAGGTTTAAGAATAGTTTTTGCTGTACTTTCTATAGTGAAT
AGAGTTAGGCAGGGATATTCACCATTATCGTTTCAGACCCACCTCCCAACCCCGAGGGGACCCGACAGGC
CCGAAGGAATAGAAGAAGAAGGTGGAGAGAGAGACAGAGACAGATCCATTCGATTAGTGAACGGATCTCG
ACGGTATCGATCACGAGACTAGCCTCGAGCGGCCGCCCCCTTCACCGAGGGCCTATTTCCCATGATTCCT
TCATATTTGCATATACGATACAAGGCTGTTAGAGAGATAATTGGAATTAATTTGACTGTAAACACAAAGA
TATTAGTACAAAATACGTGACGTAGAAAGTAATAATTTCTTGGGTAGTTTGCAGTTTTAAAATTATGTTT
TAAAATGGACTATCATATGCTTACCGTAACTTGAAAGTATTTCGATTTCTTGGCTTTATATATCTTGTGG
AAAGGACGAAACACCGGGCCCGGATTCGAACTTACAATCTCGAGATTGTAAGTTCGAATCCGGGCTTTTT
TGAATTCTCGACCTCGAGACAAATGGCAGTATTCATCCACAATTTTAAAAGAAAAGGGGGGATTGGGGGG
TACAGTGCAGGGGAAAGAATAGTAGACATAATAGCAACAGACATACAAACTAAAGAATTACAAAAACAAA
TTACAAAAATTCAAAATTTTCGGGTTTATTACAGGGACAGCAGAGATCCACTTTGGCCGCGGCTCGAGGG
GG
Features (pLannotate 1.2.2; 25 found; start..end, strand, type, name):
    529..1128    +  CDS            PuroR: puromycin N-acetyltransferase; pac from Streptomyces alboniger; confers resistance to puromycin
   1171..1254    +  CDS            nef (fragment): NEF_HV1Z2 - Experimental evidence at protein level: Swiss-Prot protein existence level 1. Extracellular Nef protein targets CD4(+) T-lymphocytes for apoptosis by interacting with CXCR4 surface receptors. From Human immunodeficiency virus type 1 group M subtype D (isolate Z2/CDC-Z34) (HIV-1).
   1256..1489    +  LTR            3' LTR (ΔU3): self-inactivating 3' long terminal repeat (LTR) from HIV-1
   1561..1682    +  polyA_signal   SV40 poly(A) signal: SV40 polyadenylation signal
   1722..1857    +  rep_origin     SV40 ori: SV40 origin of replication
   1878..1896    -  promoter       T7 promoter: promoter for bacteriophage T7 RNA polymerase
   1904..2059    +  CDS            lacZα (fragment): LacZα fragment of β-galactosidase; lacZ fragment
   2064..2492    +  rep_origin     f1 ori (sequence partly withheld): f1 bacteriophage origin of replication; arrow indicates direction of (+) strand synthesis
   2545..2649    +  promoter       AmpR promoter: bla
   2650..3510    +  CDS            AmpR: β-lactamase; bla; confers resistance to ampicillin, carbenicillin, and related antibiotics
   3681..4269    +  rep_origin     ori: high-copy-number ColE1/pMB1/pBR322/pUC origin of replication
   4452..4544    +  CDS            lacI (fragment): lac repressor; lacI; The lac repressor binds to the lac operator to inhibit transcription in E. coli. This inhibition can be relieved by adding lactose or isopropyl-β-D-thiogalactopyranoside (IPTG).
   4557..4578    +  protein_bind   CAP binding site: CAP binding activates transcription in the presence of cAMP. E. coli catabolite activator protein
   4593..4623    +  promoter       lac promoter: promoter for the E. coli lac operon
   4631..4647    +  protein_bind   lac operator: The lac repressor binds to the lac operator to inhibit transcription in E. coli. This inhibition can be relieved by adding lactose or isopropyl-β-D-thiogalactopyranoside (IPTG). lac repressor encoded by lacI
   4692..4710    +  promoter       T3 promoter: promoter for bacteriophage T3 RNA polymerase
   4738..4964    +  promoter       RSV promoter: Rous sarcoma virus enhancer/promoter
   4965..5145    +  LTR            5' LTR (truncated): truncated 5' long terminal repeat (LTR) from HIV-1
   5192..5317    +  misc_feature   HIV-1 Ψ: packaging signal of human immunodeficiency virus type 1
   5301..5664    +  CDS            HIV-1 gag (fragment): gag protein from human immunodeficiency virus 1; gag
   5810..6043    +  misc_feature   RRE: The Rev response element (RRE) of HIV-1 allows for Rev-dependent mRNA export from the nucleus to the cytoplasm.
   6420..6520    +  CDS            Rev (fragment): human immunodeficiency virus 1 (HIV-1) Rev protein; rev; enhances nuclear export of unspliced and incompletely spliced viral mRNAs
   6570..6810    +  promoter       U6 promoter: RNA polymerase III promoter for human U6 snRNA
   6916..7033    +  misc_feature   cPPT/CTS: central polypurine tract and central termination sequence of HIV-1
   7082..507     +  promoter       hPGK promoter (across the origin): human phosphoglycerate kinase 1 promoter
