[The description below was written by a language model from this plasmid's Addgene catalogue record and pLannotate feature annotations shown in this document.]
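Description:
pLKO.1-puro-STING-sh5 is a lentiviral shRNA vector built on the pLKO.1 backbone for knock-down of human STING (STING1, also known as TMEM173, MITA, ERIS or MPYS). It is propagated in E. coli as a high-copy plasmid through a ColE1/pUC-type origin with ampicillin selection from the β-lactamase gene. An f1 origin, an SV40 origin and remnants of a lac/lacZα cloning region with T7 and T3 promoters are also present in the bacterial backbone. The record lists a recombination-tolerant strain for growth, which is common for plasmids carrying repeated LTR sequences.

The transfer cassette is of the third-generation, self-inactivating type. An RSV enhancer/promoter fused to a truncated HIV-1 5' LTR drives production of the genomic RNA in packaging cells. This is followed by the Ψ packaging signal with a partial gag sequence, and by the Rev response element for Rev-dependent nuclear export. The cassette ends in a ΔU3 3' LTR, which inactivates LTR promoter activity after integration, and an SV40 polyadenylation signal lies downstream. Within the provirus, a human U6 RNA polymerase III promoter sits upstream of the hairpin insertion site. The hairpin itself is not annotated in the feature table, but the catalogue entry describes it as a stem-loop targeting STING. A cPPT/CTS element follows and aids nuclear import of the viral genome. A human PGK promoter then drives puromycin N-acetyltransferase, allowing selection of transduced mammalian cells.

Packaged with helper plasmids, the vector gives stable STING depletion in human cells. It was deposited with a study of innate immune sensing of micronuclei by cGAS.
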