Addgene plasmid #127647: pLKO.1-puro-STING-sh5
Purpose: Knock-down of human STING
Depositing lab: Nicolas Manel. Depositing organization: Institut Curie. Publication: Bloom syndrome protein restrains innate immune sensing of micronuclei by cGAS. Gratia M, Rodero MP, Conrad C, Bou Samra E, Maurin M, Rice GI, Duffy D, Revy P, Petit F, Dale RC, Crow YJ, Amor-Gueret M, Manel N. J Exp Med. 2019 May 6;216(5):1199-1213. doi: 10.1084/jem.20181329. Epub 2019 Apr 1. PubMed 30936263.
Backbone
  Vector backbone: pLKO.1
  Vector type: Lentiviral
  Selectable markers: Puromycin
Growth in bacteria
  Bacterial resistance: Ampicillin, 100 μg/mL
  Growth temperature: 30°C
  Growth strain: NEB Stable
  Copy number: High Copy
Gene/Insert
  Gene/Insert name: STING shRNA
  gRNA/shRNA sequence: GCCCGGATTCGAACTTACAATCTCGAGATTGTAAGTTCGAATCCGGGC
  Species: H. sapiens (human)
  Entrez Gene: STING1 (a.k.a. ERIS, MITA, MPYS, NET23, SAVI, STING, STING-beta, TMEM173, hMITA, hSTING)
  Cloning method: Unknown
Terms and licenses: Academic/Nonprofit Terms; Industry Terms: Not Available to Industry
How to cite: pLKO.1-puro-STING-sh5 was a gift from Nicolas Manel (Addgene plasmid # 127647 ; http://n2t.net/addgene:127647 ; RRID:Addgene_127647)
